Addgene plasmid #76130: MYT1 gRNA (BRDN0001149058)
Purpose: 3rd generation lentiviral gRNA plasmid targeting human MYT1
Depositing lab: John Doench & David Root. Depositing organization: Broad Institute. Publication: Optimized sgRNA design to maximize activity and minimize off-target effects of CRISPR-Cas9. Doench JG, Fusi N, Sullender M, Hegde M, Vaimberg EW, Donovan KF, Smith I, Tothova Z, Wilen C, Orchard R, Virgin HW, Listgarten J, Root DE. Nat Biotechnol. 2016 Jan 18. doi: 10.1038/nbt.3437. PubMed 26780180.
Backbone
  Vector backbone: lentiGuide-Puro
  Backbone manufacturer: Zhang Lab (Addgene plasmid # 52963)
  Vector type: Mammalian Expression, Lentiviral, CRISPR
  Selectable markers: Puromycin
Growth in bacteria
  Bacterial resistance: Ampicillin, 100 μg/mL
  Growth temperature: 37°C
  Growth strain: DH5alpha
  Copy number: High Copy
Gene/Insert
  Gene/Insert name: MYT1 (alt names: MYT1; NM_004535.2)
  gRNA/shRNA sequence: AGAGTAGCTCCAATTCCGAT
  Species: H. sapiens (human)
  Entrez Gene: MYT1 (a.k.a. MTF1, MYTI, PLPB1, C20orf36)
  Promoter: hU6
  Cloning method: Unknown
  Sequencing primers: 5′ U6-F; 3′ pS2-R
Terms and licenses: Academic/Nonprofit Terms; Industry Terms: Not Available to Industry
Depositor comments: The gRNA was designed to target the following Genbank reference sequence(s): NM_004535.2. Note that this plasmid does NOT contain Cas9. It should be used in conjunction with lentiCas9-Blast (Addgene #52962) or otherwise with cell lines already expressing Cas9. Browse the full kinome gRNA library at http://www.addgene.org/pooled-library/broadgpp-human-kinome/ or visit http://www.broadinstitute.org/rnai/public/ for detailed protocols and information.
How to cite: MYT1 gRNA (BRDN0001149058) was a gift from John Doench & David Root (Addgene plasmid # 76130 ; http://n2t.net/addgene:76130 ; RRID:Addgene_76130)
