[The description below was written by a language model from this plasmid's Addgene catalogue record and pLannotate feature annotations shown in this document.]
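Description:
MYT1 gRNA (BRDN0001149058) is a third-generation lentiviral CRISPR guide plasmid built on the lentiGuide-Puro backbone and designed to express a single guide RNA against human MYT1 (reference transcript NM_004535.2). It is about 8.3 kb. In bacteria it is maintained at high copy through a ColE1/pUC-type origin with ampicillin selection from the β-lactamase gene. An f1 origin, an SV40 origin, and remnants of lac and phage promoter sequences are also present as backbone carry-over.

The transfer cassette is framed by an RSV promoter fused to a truncated HIV-1 5' LTR, which makes genomic RNA production Tat-independent, and by a self-inactivating ΔU3 3' LTR followed by an SV40 polyadenylation signal. The Ψ packaging signal with adjoining gag fragment, the Rev response element and a cPPT/CTS support packaging, nuclear export and transduction efficiency. Within this unit, a human U6 RNA polymerase III promoter drives the MYT1-targeting spacer joined to the Streptococcus pyogenes gRNA scaffold. Downstream, an EF-1α core promoter with its intron A expresses puromycin N-acetyltransferase for selection of transduced mammalian cells, and a WPRE enhances transcript expression.

The plasmid does not encode Cas9, so it is meant to be used together with a separate Cas9 lentivector or in cells that already express Cas9, typically for knockout of MYT1. According to the depositor comments, it belongs to a human kinome gRNA collection whose guides came from work on optimized sgRNA design for higher on-target activity and fewer off-target effects. The cloning method for the guide is not recorded.
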