Features (pLannotate 1.2.2; 29 found; start..end, strand, type, name):
     14..80      +  CDS            small t antigen (fragment): SV40 (simian virus 40) small t antigen
    106..317     +  promoter       EF-1α core promoter: core promoter for human elongation factor EF-1α
    318..1256    +  intron         EF-1α intron A: intron upstream of the start codon of human EF-1α
   1278..1877    +  CDS            PuroR (fragment): puromycin N-acetyltransferase; pac from Streptomyces; confers resistance to puromycin
   1893..2481    +  misc_feature   WPRE: woodchuck hepatitis virus posttranscriptional regulatory element
   2532..2551    +  misc_feature   cPPT/CTS (fragment): central polypurine tract and central termination sequence of HIV-1
   2553..2786    +  LTR            3' LTR (ΔU3): self-inactivating 3' long terminal repeat (LTR) from HIV-1
   2864..2985    +  polyA_signal   SV40 poly(A) signal: SV40 polyadenylation signal
   3025..3160    +  rep_origin     SV40 ori: SV40 origin of replication
   3181..3199    -  promoter       T7 promoter: promoter for bacteriophage T7 RNA polymerase
   3207..3362    +  CDS            lacZα (fragment): LacZα fragment of β-galactosidase; lacZ fragment
   3367..3795    +  rep_origin     f1 ori (sequence partly withheld): f1 bacteriophage origin of replication; arrow indicates direction of (+) strand synthesis
   3848..3952    +  promoter       AmpR promoter: bla
   3953..4813    +  CDS            AmpR: β-lactamase; bla; confers resistance to ampicillin, carbenicillin, and related antibiotics
   4984..5572    +  rep_origin     ori: high-copy-number ColE1/pMB1/pBR322/pUC origin of replication
   5755..5847    +  CDS            lacI (fragment): lac repressor; lacI; The lac repressor binds to the lac operator to inhibit transcription in E. coli. This inhibition can be relieved by adding lactose or isopropyl-β-D-thiogalactopyranoside (IPTG).
   5860..5881    +  protein_bind   CAP binding site: CAP binding activates transcription in the presence of cAMP. E. coli catabolite activator protein
   5896..5926    +  promoter       lac promoter: promoter for the E. coli lac operon
   5934..5950    +  protein_bind   lac operator: The lac repressor binds to the lac operator to inhibit transcription in E. coli. This inhibition can be relieved by adding lactose or isopropyl-β-D-thiogalactopyranoside (IPTG). lac repressor encoded by lacI
   5995..6013    +  promoter       T3 promoter: promoter for bacteriophage T3 RNA polymerase
   6041..6267    +  promoter       RSV promoter: Rous sarcoma virus enhancer/promoter
   6268..6448    +  LTR            5' LTR (truncated): truncated 5' long terminal repeat (LTR) from HIV-1
   6495..6620    +  misc_feature   HIV-1 Ψ: packaging signal of human immunodeficiency virus type 1
   6604..6967    +  CDS            HIV-1 gag (fragment): gag protein from human immunodeficiency virus 1; gag
   7113..7346    +  misc_feature   RRE: The Rev response element (RRE) of HIV-1 allows for Rev-dependent mRNA export from the nucleus to the cytoplasm.
   7723..7749    +  CDS            Rev (fragment): human immunodeficiency virus 1 (HIV-1) Rev protein; rev; enhances nuclear export of unspliced and incompletely spliced viral mRNAs
   7753..7993    +  promoter       U6 promoter: RNA polymerase III promoter for human U6 snRNA
   8023..8098    +  misc_RNA       gRNA scaffold: guide RNA scaffold for the Streptococcus pyogenes CRISPR/Cas9 system
   8154..8271    +  misc_feature   cPPT/CTS: central polypurine tract and central termination sequence of HIV-1
>Addgene plasmid #76130 | MYT1 gRNA (BRDN0001149058) | addgene full sequence | sequence record 185244 | Addgene Assembled Sequence
CCCGGGTGCAAAGATGGATAAAGTTTTAAACAGAGAGGAATCTTTGCAGCTAATGGACCTTCTAGGTCTT
GAAAGGAGTGGGAATTGGCTCCGGTGCCCGTCAGTGGGCAGAGCGCACATCGCCCACAGTCCCCGAGAAG
TTGGGGGGAGGGGTCGGCAATTGATCCGGTGCCTAGAGAAGGTGGCGCGGGGTAAACTGGGAAAGTGATG
TCGTGTACTGGCTCCGCCTTTTTCCCGAGGGTGGGGGAGAACCGTATATAAGTGCAGTAGTCGCCGTGAA
CGTTCTTTTTCGCAACGGGTTTGCCGCCAGAACACAGGTAAGTGCCGTGTGTGGTTCCCGCGGGCCTGGC
CTCTTTACGGGTTATGGCCCTTGCGTGCCTTGAATTACTTCCACCTGGCTGCAGTACGTGATTCTTGATC
CCGAGCTTCGGGTTGGAAGTGGGTGGGAGAGTTCGAGGCCTTGCGCTTAAGGAGCCCCTTCGCCTCGTGC
TTGAGTTGAGGCCTGGCCTGGGCGCTGGGGCCGCCGCGTGCGAATCTGGTGGCACCTTCGCGCCTGTCTC
GCTGCTTTCGATAAGTCTCTAGCCATTTAAAATTTTTGATGACCTGCTGCGACGCTTTTTTTCTGGCAAG
ATAGTCTTGTAAATGCGGGCCAAGATCTGCACACTGGTATTTCGGTTTTTGGGGCCGCGGGCGGCGACGG
GGCCCGTGCGTCCCAGCGCACATGTTCGGCGAGGCGGGGCCTGCGAGCGCGGCCACCGAGAATCGGACGG
GGGTAGTCTCAAGCTGGCCGGCCTGCTCTGGTGCCTGGCCTCGCGCCGCCGTGTATCGCCCCGCCCTGGG
CGGCAAGGCTGGCCCGGTCGGCACCAGTTGCGTGAGCGGAAAGATGGCCGCTTCCCGGCCCTGCTGCAGG
GAGCTCAAAATGGAGGACGCGGCGCTCGGGAGAGCGGGCGGGTGAGTCACCCACACAAAGGAAAAGGGCC
TTTCCGTCCTCAGCCGTCGCTTCATGTGACTCCACGGAGTACCGGGCGCCGTCCAGGCACCTCGATTAGT
TCTCGAGCTTTTGGAGTACGTCGTCTTTAGGTTGGGGGGAGGGGTTTTATGCGATGGAGTTTCCCCACAC
TGAGTGGGTGGAGACTGAAGTTAGGCCAGCTTGGCACTTGATGTAATTCTCCTTGGAATTTGCCCTTTTT
GAGTTTGGATCTTGGTTCATTCTCAAGCCTCAGACAGTGGTTCAAAGTTTTTTTCTTCCATTTCAGGTGT
CGTGACGTACGGCCACCATGACCGAGTACAAGCCCACGGTGCGCCTCGCCACCCGCGACGACGTCCCCAG
GGCCGTACGCACCCTCGCCGCCGCGTTCGCCGACTACCCCGCCACGCGCCACACCGTCGATCCGGACCGC
CACATCGAGCGGGTCACCGAGCTGCAAGAACTCTTCCTCACGCGCGTCGGGCTCGACATCGGCAAGGTGT
GGGTCGCGGACGACGGCGCCGCCGTGGCGGTCTGGACCACGCCGGAGAGCGTCGAAGCGGGGGCGGTGTT
CGCCGAGATCGGCCCGCGCATGGCCGAGTTGAGCGGTTCCCGGCTGGCCGCGCAGCAACAGATGGAAGGC
CTCCTGGCGCCGCACCGGCCCAAGGAGCCCGCGTGGTTCCTGGCCACCGTCGGAGTCTCGCCCGACCACC
AGGGCAAGGGTCTGGGCAGCGCCGTCGTGCTCCCCGGAGTGGAGGCGGCCGAGCGCGCCGGGGTGCCCGC
CTTCCTGGAGACCTCCGCGCCCCGCAACCTCCCCTTCTACGAGCGGCTCGGCTTCACCGTCACCGCCGAC
GTCGAGGTGCCCGAAGGACCGCGCACCTGGTGCATGACCCGCAAGCCCGGTGCCTGAACGCGTTAAGTCG
ACAATCAACCTCTGGATTACAAAATTTGTGAAAGATTGACTGGTATTCTTAACTATGTTGCTCCTTTTAC
GCTATGTGGATACGCTGCTTTAATGCCTTTGTATCATGCTATTGCTTCCCGTATGGCTTTCATTTTCTCC
TCCTTGTATAAATCCTGGTTGCTGTCTCTTTATGAGGAGTTGTGGCCCGTTGTCAGGCAACGTGGCGTGG
TGTGCACTGTGTTTGCTGACGCAACCCCCACTGGTTGGGGCATTGCCACCACCTGTCAGCTCCTTTCCGG
GACTTTCGCTTTCCCCCTCCCTATTGCCACGGCGGAACTCATCGCCGCCTGCCTTGCCCGCTGCTGGACA
GGGGCTCGGCTGTTGGGCACTGACAATTCCGTGGTGTTGTCGGGGAAATCATCGTCCTTTCCTTGGCTGC
TCGCCTGTGTTGCCACCTGGATTCTGCGCGGGACGTCCTTCTGCTACGTCCCTTCGGCCCTCAATCCAGC
GGACCTTCCTTCCCGCGGCCTGCTGCCGGCTCTGCGGCCTCTTCCGCGTCTTCGCCTTCGCCCTCAGACG
AGTCGGATCTCCCTTTGGGCCGCCTCCCCGCGTCGACTTTAAGACCAATGACTTACAAGGCAGCTGTAGA
TCTTAGCCACTTTTTAAAAGAAAAGGGGGGACTGGAAGGGCTAATTCACTCCCAACGAAGACAAGATCTG
CTTTTTGCTTGTACTGGGTCTCTCTGGTTAGACCAGATCTGAGCCTGGGAGCTCTCTGGCTAACTAGGGA
ACCCACTGCTTAAGCCTCAATAAAGCTTGCCTTGAGTGCTTCAAGTAGTGTGTGCCCGTCTGTTGTGTGA
CTCTGGTAACTAGAGATCCCTCAGACCCTTTTAGTCAGTGTGGAAAATCTCTAGCAGTACGTATAGTAGT
TCATGTCATCTTATTATTCAGTATTTATAACTTGCAAAGAAATGAATATCAGAGAGTGAGAGGAACTTGT
TTATTGCAGCTTATAATGGTTACAAATAAAGCAATAGCATCACAAATTTCACAAATAAAGCATTTTTTTC
ACTGCATTCTAGTTGTGGTTTGTCCAAACTCATCAATGTATCTTATCATGTCTGGCTCTAGCTATCCCGC
CCCTAACTCCGCCCATCCCGCCCCTAACTCCGCCCAGTTCCGCCCATTCTCCGCCCCATGGCTGACTAAT
TTTTTTTATTTATGCAGAGGCCGAGGCCGCCTCGGCCTCTGAGCTATTCCAGAAGTAGTGAGGAGGCTTT
TTTGGAGGCCTAGGGACGTACCCAATTCGCCCTATAGTGAGTCGTATTACGCGCGCTCACTGGCCGTCGT
TTTACAACGTCGTGACTGGGAAAACCCTGGCGTTACCCAACTTAATCGCCTTGCAGCACATCCCCCTTTC
GCCAGCTGGCGTAATAGCGAAGAGGCCCGCACCGATCGCCCTTCCCAACAGTTGCGCAGCCTGAATGGCG
AATGGG
[124 nt withheld, positions 3367-3490]
C
[91 nt withheld, positions 3492-3582]
A
[49 nt withheld, positions 3584-3632]
CCTTTGACGTTGGAGTCCACGTTCTTT
[37 nt withheld, positions 3660-3696]
ACCCTATCTCGGTCTATTCTTTTGATTTATAAGGGATTTTGCCGATTTCGGCCTATTGGTTAAAAAATGA
GCTGATTTAACAAAAATTTAACGCGAATTTTAACAAAATATTAACGCTTACAATTTAGGTGGCACTTTTC
GGGGAAATGTGCGCGGAACCCCTATTTGTTTATTTTTCTAAATACATTCAAATATGTATCCGCTCATGAG
ACAATAACCCTGATAAATGCTTCAATAATATTGAAAAAGGAAGAGTATGAGTATTCAACATTTCCGTGTC
GCCCTTATTCCCTTTTTTGCGGCATTTTGCCTTCCTGTTTTTGCTCACCCAGAAACGCTGGTGAAAGTAA
AAGATGCTGAAGATCAGTTGGGTGCACGAGTGGGTTACATCGAACTGGATCTCAACAGCGGTAAGATCCT
TGAGAGTTTTCGCCCCGAAGAACGTTTTCCAATGATGAGCACTTTTAAAGTTCTGCTATGTGGCGCGGTA
TTATCCCGTATTGACGCCGGGCAAGAGCAACTCGGTCGCCGCATACACTATTCTCAGAATGACTTGGTTG
AGTACTCACCAGTCACAGAAAAGCATCTTACGGATGGCATGACAGTAAGAGAATTATGCAGTGCTGCCAT
AACCATGAGTGATAACACTGCGGCCAACTTACTTCTGACAACGATCGGAGGACCGAAGGAGCTAACCGCT
TTTTTGCACAACATGGGGGATCATGTAACTCGCCTTGATCGTTGGGAACCGGAGCTGAATGAAGCCATAC
CAAACGACGAGCGTGACACCACGATGCCTGTAGCAATGGCAACAACGTTGCGCAAACTATTAACTGGCGA
ACTACTTACTCTAGCTTCCCGGCAACAATTAATAGACTGGATGGAGGCGGATAAAGTTGCAGGACCACTT
CTGCGCTCGGCCCTTCCGGCTGGCTGGTTTATTGCTGATAAATCTGGAGCCGGTGAGCGTGGGTCTCGCG
GTATCATTGCAGCACTGGGGCCAGATGGTAAGCCCTCCCGTATCGTAGTTATCTACACGACGGGGAGTCA
GGCAACTATGGATGAACGAAATAGACAGATCGCTGAGATAGGTGCCTCACTGATTAAGCATTGGTAACTG
TCAGACCAAGTTTACTCATATATACTTTAGATTGATTTAAAACTTCATTTTTAATTTAAAAGGATCTAGG
TGAAGATCCTTTTTGATAATCTCATGACCAAAATCCCTTAACGTGAGTTTTCGTTCCACTGAGCGTCAGA
CCCCGTAGAAAAGATCAAAGGATCTTCTTGAGATCCTTTTTTTCTGCGCGTAATCTGCTGCTTGCAAACA
AAAAAACCACCGCTACCAGCGGTGGTTTGTTTGCCGGATCAAGAGCTACCAACTCTTTTTCCGAAGGTAA
CTGGCTTCAGCAGAGCGCAGATACCAAATACTGTTCTTCTAGTGTAGCCGTAGTTAGGCCACCACTTCAA
GAACTCTGTAGCACCGCCTACATACCTCGCTCTGCTAATCCTGTTACCAGTGGCTGCTGCCAGTGGCGAT
AAGTCGTGTCTTACCGGGTTGGACTCAAGACGATAGTTACCGGATAAGGCGCAGCGGTCGGGCTGAACGG
GGGGTTCGTGCACACAGCCCAGCTTGGAGCGAACGACCTACACCGAACTGAGATACCTACAGCGTGAGCT
ATGAGAAAGCGCCACGCTTCCCGAAGGGAGAAAGGCGGACAGGTATCCGGTAAGCGGCAGGGTCGGAACA
GGAGAGCGCACGAGGGAGCTTCCAGGGGGAAACGCCTGGTATCTTTATAGTCCTGTCGGGTTTCGCCACC
TCTGACTTGAGCGTCGATTTTTGTGATGCTCGTCAGGGGGGCGGAGCCTATGGAAAAACGCCAGCAACGC
GGCCTTTTTACGGTTCCTGGCCTTTTGCTGGCCTTTTGCTCACATGTTCTTTCCTGCGTTATCCCCTGAT
TCTGTGGATAACCGTATTACCGCCTTTGAGTGAGCTGATACCGCTCGCCGCAGCCGAACGACCGAGCGCA
GCGAGTCAGTGAGCGAGGAAGCGGAAGAGCGCCCAATACGCAAACCGCCTCTCCCCGCGCGTTGGCCGAT
TCATTAATGCAGCTGGCACGACAGGTTTCCCGACTGGAAAGCGGGCAGTGAGCGCAACGCAATTAATGTG
AGTTAGCTCACTCATTAGGCACCCCAGGCTTTACACTTTATGCTTCCGGCTCGTATGTTGTGTGGAATTG
TGAGCGGATAACAATTTCACACAGGAAACAGCTATGACCATGATTACGCCAAGCGCGCAATTAACCCTCA
CTAAAGGGAACAAAAGCTGGAGCTGCAAGCTTAATGTAGTCTTATGCAATACTCTTGTAGTCTTGCAACA
TGGTAACGATGAGTTAGCAACATGCCTTACAAGGAGAGAAAAAGCACCGTGCATGCCGATTGGTGGAAGT
AAGGTGGTACGATCGTGCCTTATTAGGAAGGCAACAGACGGGTCTGACATGGATTGGACGAACCACTGAA
TTGCCGCATTGCAGAGATATTGTATTTAAGTGCCTAGCTCGATACATAAACGGGTCTCTCTGGTTAGACC
AGATCTGAGCCTGGGAGCTCTCTGGCTAACTAGGGAACCCACTGCTTAAGCCTCAATAAAGCTTGCCTTG
AGTGCTTCAAGTAGTGTGTGCCCGTCTGTTGTGTGACTCTGGTAACTAGAGATCCCTCAGACCCTTTTAG
TCAGTGTGGAAAATCTCTAGCAGTGGCGCCCGAACAGGGACTTGAAAGCGAAAGGGAAACCAGAGGAGCT
CTCTCGACGCAGGACTCGGCTTGCTGAAGCGCGCACGGCAAGAGGCGAGGGGCGGCGACTGGTGAGTACG
CCAAAAATTTTGACTAGCGGAGGCTAGAAGGAGAGAGATGGGTGCGAGAGCGTCAGTATTAAGCGGGGGA
GAATTAGATCGCGATGGGAAAAAATTCGGTTAAGGCCAGGGGGAAAGAAAAAATATAAATTAAAACATAT
AGTATGGGCAAGCAGGGAGCTAGAACGATTCGCAGTTAATCCTGGCCTGTTAGAAACATCAGAAGGCTGT
AGACAAATACTGGGACAGCTACAACCATCCCTTCAGACAGGATCAGAAGAACTTAGATCATTATATAATA
CAGTAGCAACCCTCTATTGTGTGCATCAAAGGATAGAGATAAAAGACACCAAGGAAGCTTTAGACAAGAT
AGAGGAAGAGCAAAACAAAAGTAAGACCACCGCACAGCAAGCGGCCGCTGATCTTCAGACCTGGAGGAGG
AGATATGAGGGACAATTGGAGAAGTGAATTATATAAATATAAAGTAGTAAAAATTGAACCATTAGGAGTA
GCACCCACCAAGGCAAAGAGAAGAGTGGTGCAGAGAGAAAAAAGAGCAGTGGGAATAGGAGCTTTGTTCC
TTGGGTTCTTGGGAGCAGCAGGAAGCACTATGGGCGCAGCGTCAATGACGCTGACGGTACAGGCCAGACA
ATTATTGTCTGGTATAGTGCAGCAGCAGAACAATTTGCTGAGGGCTATTGAGGCGCAACAGCATCTGTTG
CAACTCACAGTCTGGGGCATCAAGCAGCTCCAGGCAAGAATCCTGGCTGTGGAAAGATACCTAAAGGATC
AACAGCTCCTGGGGATTTGGGGTTGCTCTGGAAAACTCATTTGCACCACTGCTGTGCCTTGGAATGCTAG
TTGGAGTAATAAATCTCTGGAACAGATTTGGAATCACACGACCTGGATGGAGTGGGACAGAGAAATTAAC
AATTACACAAGCTTAATACACTCCTTAATTGAAGAATCGCAAAACCAGCAAGAAAAGAATGAACAAGAAT
TATTGGAATTAGATAAATGGGCAAGTTTGTGGAATTGGTTTAACATAACAAATTGGCTGTGGTATATAAA
ATTATTCATAATGATAGTAGGAGGCTTGGTAGGTTTAAGAATAGTTTTTGCTGTACTTTCTATAGTGAAT
AGAGTTAGGCAGGGATATTCACCATTATCGTTTCAGACCCACCTCCCAACCCCGAGGGGACCCAGAGAGG
GCCTATTTCCCATGATTCCTTCATATTTGCATATACGATACAAGGCTGTTAGAGAGATAATTAGAATTAA
TTTGACTGTAAACACAAAGATATTAGTACAAAATACGTGACGTAGAAAGTAATAATTTCTTGGGTAGTTT
GCAGTTTTAAAATTATGTTTTAAAATGGACTATCATATGCTTACCGTAACTTGAAAGTATTTCGATTTCT
TGGCTTTATATATCTTGTGGAAAGGACGAAACACCGAGAGTAGCTCCAATTCCGATGTTTTAGAGCTAGA
AATAGCAAGTTAAAATAAGGCTAGTCCGTTATCAACTTGAAAAAGTGGCACCGAGTCGGTGCTTTTTTAA
GCTTGGCGTAACTAGATCTTGAGACAAATGGCAGTATTCATCCACAATTTTAAAAGAAAAGGGGGGATTG
GGGGGTACAGTGCAGGGGAAAGAATAGTAGACATAATAGCAACAGACATACAAACTAAAGAATTACAAAA
ACAAATTACAAAAATTCAAAATTTTCGGGTTTATTACAGGGACAGCAGAGATCCACTTTGGCGCCGGCTC
GAGGGGG
