>Addgene plasmid #76130 | MYT1 gRNA (BRDN0001149058) | depositor partial sequence | sequence record 143590 | Target Sequence
AGAGTAGCTCCAATTCCGAT
