>Addgene plasmid #76130 | MYT1 gRNA (BRDN0001149058) | addgene partial sequence | sequence record 185243 | hU6-F
TAGAAAGTAATAATTTCTTGGGTAGTTTGCAGTTTTAAAATTATGTTTTAAAATGGACTATCATATGCTT
ACCGTAACTTGAAAGTATTTCGATTTCTTGGCTTTATATATCTTGTGGAAAGGACGAAACACCGAGAGTA
GCTCCAATTCCGATGTTTTAGAGCTAGAAATAGCAAGTTAAAATAAGGCTAGTCCGTTATCAACTTGAAA
AAGTGGCACCGAGTCGGTGCTTTTTTAAGCTTGGCGTAACTAGATCTTGAGACAAATGGCAGTATTCATC
CACAATTTTAAAAGAAAAGGGGGGATTGGGGGGTACAGTGCAGGGGAAAGAATAGTAGACATAATAGCAA
CAGACATACAAACTAAAGAATTACAAAAACAAATTACAAAAATTCAAAATTTTCGGGTTTATTACAGGGA
CAGCAGAGATCCACTTTGGCGCCGGCTCGAGGGGGCCCGGGTGCAAAGATGGATAAAGTTTTAAACAGAG
AGGAATCTTTGCAGCTAATGGACCTTCTAGGTCTTGAAAGGAGTGGGAATTGGCTCCGGTGCCCGTCAGT
GGGCAGAGCG
